Addgene plasmid #85795: p1xNLS-FRB-mCherry-hsp86-BSD
Purpose: Expression of 1xNLS mislocaliser in P. falciparum
Depositing lab: Tobias Spielmann. Depositing organization: Bernhard-Nocht-Institut fuer Tropenmedizin. Publication: A genetic system to study Plasmodium falciparum protein function. Birnbaum J, Flemming S, Reichard N, Soares AB, Mesen-Ramirez P, Jonscher E, Bergmann B, Spielmann T. Nat Methods. 2017 Mar 13. doi: 10.1038/nmeth.4223. PubMed 28288121.
Backbone
  Vector backbone: pGEM
  Vector type: P. falciparum Expression
  Selectable markers: Blasticidin
Growth in bacteria
  Bacterial resistance: Ampicillin, 100 μg/mL
  Growth temperature: 37°C
  Growth strain: DH5alpha
  Copy number: Unknown
Gene/Insert
  Gene/Insert name: 1xNLS Mislocaliser
  Species: Synthetic
  Promoter: Pfhsp86
  Tag / fusion protein: FRB*, mCherry
  Cloning method: Restriction Enzyme; 5′ cloning site XhoI (not destroyed); 3′ cloning site XmaI (not destroyed)
  Sequencing primers: 5′ hsp86fw; 3′ pARLrv
Terms and licenses: Academic/Nonprofit Terms; Industry Terms: Not Available to Industry
How to cite: p1xNLS-FRB-mCherry-hsp86-BSD was a gift from Tobias Spielmann (Addgene plasmid # 85795 ; http://n2t.net/addgene:85795 ; RRID:Addgene_85795)
