[The description below was written by a language model from this plasmid's Addgene catalogue record.]
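Description:
p1xNLS-FRB-mCherry-hsp86-BSD is a Plasmodium falciparum expression plasmid built on a pGEM backbone. It is propagated in E. coli under ampicillin selection, and transfected parasites are selected with blasticidin, as the BSD in the name indicates. The record gives no feature table, so the regulatory elements driving the blasticidin resistance cassette, the bacterial origin and the terminator sequences are not stated. Copy number is listed as unknown.

The payload is a synthetic "mislocaliser" cloned between retained XhoI and XmaI sites and expressed from the P. falciparum hsp86 promoter. It combines a single nuclear localisation signal (1xNLS) with an FRB* domain and the red fluorescent protein mCherry. The NLS directs the fusion protein to the parasite nucleus, and mCherry allows its location to be confirmed by microscopy. FRB is the rapamycin-binding domain of mTOR, which dimerises with FKBP when a rapamycin-type ligand is present; the asterisk suggests a variant form, although the record does not define it.

Mislocalisers of this kind are generally used for conditional protein inactivation by induced relocalisation, often called knock sideways. A target protein tagged with FKBP is pulled to the nucleus and away from its normal site of action once the dimerising ligand is added. A nuclear mislocaliser is therefore suited to targets that do not normally act in the nucleus. The stated purpose of the plasmid is simply expression of the 1xNLS mislocaliser in P. falciparum, as part of a genetic toolkit for studying parasite protein function.
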