>Addgene plasmid #85795 | p1xNLS-FRB-mCherry-hsp86-BSD | addgene partial sequence | sequence record 171463 | Addgene Partial NGS Result
CCAAAAAAAAAAAGAAAAGTTACGCGTGATCCAACAAGAAGTGCAAATAGTGGAGCAGGAGCAGGAGCAG
GAGCAATATTAAGTAGAGCTAGCATGGCTTCTAGAATCCTCTGGCATGAGATGTGGCATGAAGGCCTGGA
AGAGGCATCTCGTTTGTACTTTGGGGAAAGGAACGTGAAAGGCATGTTTGAGGTGCTGGAGCCCTTGCAT
GCTATGATGGAACGGGGCCCCCAGACTCTGAAGGAAACATCCTTTAATCAGGCCTATGGTCGAGATTTAA
TGGAGGCCCAAGAGTGGTGCAGGAAGTACATGAAATCAGGGAATGTCAAGGACCTCCTCCAAGCCTGGGA
CCTCTATTATCATGTGTTCCGACGAATCTCAAAGACTAGTACAAGTTATCCATATGATAATCCAGATTAT
GCACCAGTTGCAACATTAGGTACCATGGTGAGCAAGGGCGAGGAGGATAACATGGCCATCATCAAGGAGT
TCATGCGCTTCAAGGTGCACATGGAGGGCTCCGTGAACGGCCACGAGTTCGAGATCGAGGGCGAGGGCGA
GGGCCGCCCCTACGAGGGCACCCAGACCGCCAAGCTGAAGGTGACCAAGGGTGGCCCCCTGCCCTTCGCC
TGGGACATCCTGTCCCCTCAGTTCATGTACGGCTCCAAGGCCTACGTGAAGCACCCCGCCGACATCCCCG
ACTACTTGAAGCTGTCCTTCCCCGAGGGCTTCAAGTGGGAGCGCGTGATGAACTTCGAGGACGGCGGCGT
GGTGACCGTGACCCAGGACTCCTCCCTGCAGGACGGCGAGTTCATCTACAAGGTGAAGCTGCGCGGCACC
AACTTCCCCTCCGACGGCCCCGTAATGCAGAAGAAGACCATGGGCTGGGAGGCCTCCTCCGAGCGGATGT
ACCCCGAGGACGGCGCCCTGAAGGGCGAGATCAAGCAGAGGCTGAAGCTGAAGGACGGCGGCCACTACGA
CGCTGAGGTCAAGACCACCTACAAGGCCAAGAAGCCCGTGCAGCTGCCCGGCGCCTACAACGTCAACATC
AAGTTGGACATCACCTCCCACAACGAGGACTACACCATCGTGGAACAGTACGAACGCGCCGAGGGCCGCC
ACTCCACCGGCGGCATGGACGAGCTGTACAAGTAACCCGGGTCGAGGGATATGGCAGCTTAATGTTCGTT
TTTCTTATTTATATATTTATACCAATTGATTGTATTTATAACTGTAAAAATGTGTATGTTGTGTGCATAT
TTTTTTTTGTGCATGCACATGCATGTAAATAGCTAAAATTATGAACATTTTATTTTTTGTTCAGAAAAAA
AAAACTTTACACACATAAAATGGCTAGTATGAATAGCCATATTTTATATAAATTAAATCCTATGAATTTA
TGACCATATTAAAAATTTAGATATTTATGGAACATAATATGTTTGAAACAATAAGACAAAATTATTATTA
TTATTATTATTTTTACTGTTATAATTATGTTGTCTCTTCAATGATTCATAAATAGTTGGACTTGATTTTT
AAAATGTTTATAATATGATTAGCATAGTTAAATAAAAAAAGTTGAAAAATTAAAAAAAAACATATAAACA
CA
